Addgene plasmid #165405: pSB3K3-CT66
Purpose: Bacteria gene circuit on medium copy backbone.
Depositing lab: Xiaojun Tian. Depositing organization: Arizona State University. Publication: Winner-takes-all resource competition redirects cascading cell fate transitions. Zhang R, Goetz H, Melendez-Alvarez J, Li J, Ding T, Wang X, Tian XJ. Nat Commun. 2021 Feb 8;12(1):853. doi: 10.1038/s41467-021-21125-3. PubMed 33558556.
Backbone
  Vector backbone: pSB3K3
  Backbone size w/o insert (bp): 2750
  Total vector size (bp): 5799
  Vector type: Bacterial Expression
Growth in bacteria
  Bacterial resistance: Kanamycin, 50 μg/mL
  Growth temperature: 37°C
  Growth strain: DH5alpha
  Copy number: Low Copy
Gene/Insert
  Gene/Insert name: CT66 gene circuit
  Species: Synthetic; E. coli
  Insert size (bp): 3049
  Cloning method: Restriction Enzyme; 5′ cloning site EcoRI (not destroyed); 3′ cloning site PstI (not destroyed)
  Sequencing primers: 5′ tgccacctgacgtctaagaa; 3′ attaccgcctttgagtgagc
Terms and licenses: Academic/Nonprofit Terms; Industry Terms: Not Available to Industry
Depositor comments: Please note that the LuxR (S116A, V135I, M174I) sequence variant does not affect plasmid function.
How to cite: pSB3K3-CT66 was a gift from Xiaojun Tian (Addgene plasmid # 165405 ; http://n2t.net/addgene:165405 ; RRID:Addgene_165405)
