[The description below was written by a language model from this plasmid's Addgene catalogue record and pLannotate feature annotations shown in this document.]
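Description:
pSB3K3-CT66 is a bacterial expression plasmid carrying a synthetic gene circuit on the BioBrick backbone pSB3K3. It replicates in E. coli from a p15A origin, which is compatible with ColE1-type plasmids, and is selected with kanamycin through an aph(3')-Ia resistance gene. The stated purpose calls the backbone medium copy, whereas the catalogue copy-number field lists it as low copy. The annotation also picks up short fragments of a bom site, an RSF origin and a β-lactamase gene in the backbone; these are partial matches and are not recorded as functional markers. The catalogue gives a total size of 5,799 bp, while the sequenced record behind the feature table is 5,698 nt, so the two differ slightly.

The roughly 3 kb CT66 circuit sits between the BioBrick prefix and suffix, cloned through EcoRI and PstI sites that remain intact. It consists of three same-strand transcription units, each closed by a double terminator (rrnB T1 plus T7Te). The first encodes AraC, the arabinose-responsive regulator from E. coli. The second encodes LuxR, the Aliivibrio fischeri quorum-sensing activator that binds the acyl-homoserine lactone autoinducer. The third encodes mRFP1 fused to an LVA-type ssrA degradation tag, which shortens reporter half-life so that red fluorescence tracks current expression. The promoters and ribosome binding sites driving each unit are not annotated, so the exact wiring of the circuit cannot be stated from the record. The depositor notes that the LuxR carries S116A, V135I and M174I substitutions that do not affect plasmid function. The associated publication concerns resource competition and cascading cell fate transitions in synthetic bacterial circuits.
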