Features (pLannotate 1.2.2; 18 found; start..end, strand, type, name):
      1..22      +  misc_feature   BioBrick prefix: BioBrick prefix for parts that do not start with "ATG"
    104..979     +  CDS            araC: ARAC_ECOLI - Experimental evidence at protein level: Swiss-Prot protein existence level 1. Transcription factor that regulates the expression of several genes involved in the transport and metabolism of L-arabinose (PubMed:4362626, PubMed:328165, PubMed:6251457, PubMed:2962192, PubMed:6319708, PubMed:2231717, PubMed:1447222). Functions both as a positive and a negative regulator (PubMed:328165, PubMed:6251457). In the presence of arabinose, activates the expression of the araBAD, araE, araFGH and araJ promoters (PubMed:4362626, PubMed:328165, PubMed:6251457, PubMed:2962192, PubMed:6319708, Pub
   1004..1075    +  terminator     rrnB T1 terminator: transcription terminator T1 from the E. coli rrnB gene
   1091..1118    +  terminator     T7Te terminator: phage T7 early transcription terminator
   1214..1963    +  CDS            luxR: LUXR_ALIFS - Experimental evidence at protein level: Swiss-Prot protein existence level 1. Transcriptional activator of the bioluminescence operon. Binds to the OHHL autoinducer. From Aliivibrio fischeri (Vibrio fischeri).
   1988..2059    +  terminator     rrnB T1 terminator: transcription terminator T1 from the E. coli rrnB gene
   2075..2102    +  terminator     T7Te terminator: phage T7 early transcription terminator
   2198..2872    +  CDS            mRFP1: mRFP1 is a basic (constitutively fluorescent) red fluorescent protein published in 2002, derived from Discosoma sp.. It is reported to be a somewhat slowly-maturing monomer with low acid sensitivity.
   2873..2895    +  CDS            ssrA tag (LVA) (fragment): C-terminal peptide that mediates degradation in bacteria through the ClpXP and ClpAP proteases (McGinness et al., 2006) mutant LVA variant that confers accelerated degradation under some conditions (Andersen et al., 1998)
   2928..2999    +  terminator     rrnB T1 terminator: transcription terminator T1 from the E. coli rrnB gene
   3015..3042    +  terminator     T7Te terminator: phage T7 early transcription terminator
   3049..3069    +  misc_feature   BioBrick suffix: universal suffix for all parts
   3209..4024    -  CDS            KanR: aminoglycoside phosphotransferase; aph(3')-Ia; confers resistance to kanamycin in bacteria or G418 (Geneticin®) in eukaryotes
   4351..4377    +  misc_feature   bom (fragment): basis of mobility region from pBR322
   4476..4531    -  rep_origin     RSF ori (fragment): Plasmids containing the RSF 1030 origin of replication can be propagated in E. coli cells that contain additional plasmids with compatible origins.
   4619..5163    -  rep_origin     p15A ori: Plasmids containing the medium-copy-number p15A origin of replication can be propagated in E. coli cells that contain a second plasmid with the ColE1 origin.
   5329..5574    -  CDS            bla(M) (fragment): β-lactamase lacking the signal sequence; bla(M); allows cytosolic expression of β-lactamase
   5653..5696    -  terminator     bacterial terminator: putative bacterial transcription terminator
>Addgene plasmid #165405 | pSB3K3-CT66 | addgene full sequence | sequence record 330502 | Addgene NGS Result
GAATTCGCGGCCGCTTCTAGAGACCTGTAGGATCGTACAGGGTTACGCAAGAAAATGGTTTGTTATAGTC
GAATAAATACTAGAGAAAGAGGAGAAATACTAGATGGCTGAAGCGCAAAATGATCCCCTGCTGCCGGGAT
ACTCGTTTAACGCCCATCTGGTGGCGGGTTTAACGCCGATTGAGGCCAATGGTTATCTCGATTTTTTTAT
CGACCGACCGCTGGGAATGAAAGGTTATATTCTCAATCTCACCATTCGCGGTCAGGGGGTGGTGAAAAAT
CAGGGACGAGAATTTGTCTGCCGACCGGGTGATATTTTGCTGTTCCCGCCAGGAGAGATTCATCACTACG
GTCGTCATCCGGAGGCTCGCGAATGGTATCACCAGTGGGTTTACTTTCGTCCGCGCGCCTACTGGCATGA
ATGGCTTAACTGGCCGTCAATATTTGCCAATACGGGTTTCTTTCGCCCGGATGAAGCGCACCAGCCGCAT
TTCAGCGACCTGTTTGGGCAAATCATTAACGCCGGGCAAGGGGAAGGGCGCTATTCGGAGCTGCTGGCGA
TAAATCTGCTTGAGCAATTGTTACTGCGGCGCATGGAAGCGATTAACGAGTCGCTCCATCCACCGATGGA
TAATCGGGTACGCGAGGCTTGTCAGTACATCAGCGATCACCTGGCAGACAGCAATTTTGATATCGCCAGC
GTCGCACAGCATGTTTGCCTGTCGCCGTCGCGTCTGTCACATCTTTTCCGCCAGCAGTTAGGGATTAGCG
TCTTAAGCTGGCGCGAGGACCAACGCATCAGCCAGGCGAAGCTGCTTTTGAGCACTACCCGGATGCCTAT
CGCCACCGTCGGTCGCAATGTTGGTTTTGACGATCAACTCTATTTCTCGCGAGTATTTAAAAAATGCACC
GGGGCCAGCCCGAGCGAGTTCCGTGCCGGTTGTGAAGAAAAAGTGAATGATGTAGCCGTCAAGTTGTCAT
AATAAACTACTAGAGCCAGGCATCAAATAAAACGAAAGGCTCAGTCGAAAGACTGGGCCTTTCGTTTTAT
CTGTTGTTTGTCGGTGAACGCTCTCTACTAGAGTCACACTGGCTCACCTTCGGGTGGGCCTTTCTGCGTT
TATATACTAGAGACCTGTAGGATCGTACAGGGTTACGCAAGAAAATGGTTTGTTATAGTCGAATAAATAC
TAGAGAAAGAGGAGAAATACTAGATGAAAAACATAAATGCCGACGACACATACAGAATAATTAATAAAAT
TAAAGCTTGTAGAAGCAATAATGATATTAATCAATGCTTATCTGATATGACTAAAATGGTACATTGTGAA
TATTATTTACTCGCGATCATTTATCCTCATTCTATGGTTAAATCTGATATTTCAATCCTAGATAATTACC
CTAAAAAATGGAGGCAATATTATGATGACGCTAATTTAATAAAATATGATCCTATAGTAGATTATTCTAA
CTCCAATCATTCACCAATTAATTGGAATATATTTGAAAACAATGCTGTAAATAAAAAATCTCCAAATGTA
ATTAAAGAAGCGAAAACAGCAGGTCTTATCACTGGGTTTAGTTTCCCTATTCATACGGCTAACAATGGCT
TCGGAATACTTAGTTTTGCACATTCAGAAAAAGACAACTATATAGATAGTTTATTTTTACATGCGTGTAT
GAACATACCATTAATTGTTCCTTCTCTAGTTGATAATTATCGAAAAATAAATATAGCAAATAATAAATCA
AACAACGATTTAACCAAAAGAGAAAAAGAATGTTTAGCGTGGGCATGCGAAGGAAAAAGCTCTTGGGATA
TTTCAAAAATATTAGGTTGCAGTGAGCGTACTGTCACTTTCCATTTAACCAATGCGCAAATGAAACTCAA
TACAACAAACCGCTGCCAAAGTATTTCTAAAGCAATTTTAACAGGAGCAATTGATTGCCCATACTTTAAA
AATTAATAAACTACTAGAGCCAGGCATCAAATAAAACGAAAGGCTCAGTCGAAAGACTGGGCCTTTCGTT
TTATCTGTTGTTTGTCGGTGAACGCTCTCTACTAGAGTCACACTGGCTCACCTTCGGGTGGGCCTTTCTG
CGTTTATATACTAGAGACCTGTAGGATCGTACAGGGTTACGCAAGAAAATGGTTTGTTATAGTCGAATAA
ATACTAGAGAAAGAGGAGAAATACTAGATGGCTTCCTCCGAAGACGTTATCAAAGAGTTCATGCGTTTCA
AAGTTCGTATGGAAGGTTCCGTTAACGGTCACGAGTTCGAAATCGAAGGTGAAGGTGAAGGTCGTCCGTA
CGAAGGTACCCAGACCGCTAAACTGAAAGTTACCAAAGGTGGTCCGCTGCCGTTCGCTTGGGACATCCTG
TCCCCGCAGTTCCAGTACGGTTCCAAAGCTTACGTTAAACACCCGGCTGACATCCCGGACTACCTGAAAC
TGTCCTTCCCGGAAGGTTTCAAATGGGAACGTGTTATGAACTTCGAAGACGGTGGTGTTGTTACCGTTAC
CCAGGACTCCTCCCTGCAAGACGGTGAGTTCATCTACAAAGTTAAACTGCGTGGTACCAACTTCCCGTCC
GACGGTCCGGTTATGCAGAAAAAAACCATGGGTTGGGAAGCTTCCACCGAACGTATGTACCCGGAAGACG
GTGCTCTGAAAGGTGAAATCAAAATGCGTCTGAAACTGAAAGACGGTGGTCACTACGACGCTGAAGTTAA
AACCACCTACATGGCTAAAAAACCGGTTCAGCTGCCGGGTGCTTACAAAACCGACATCAAACTGGACATC
ACCTCCCACAACGAAGACTACACCATCGTTGAACAGTACGAACGTGCTGAAGGTCGTCACTCCACCGGTG
CTGCTGCAAACGACGAAAACTACGCAGCAGCAGTTTAATAATACTAGAGCCAGGCATCAAATAAAACGAA
AGGCTCAGTCGAAAGACTGGGCCTTTCGTTTTATCTGTTGTTTGTCGGTGAACGCTCTCTACTAGAGTCA
CACTGGCTCACCTTCGGGTGGGCCTTTCTGCGTTTATATACTAGTAGCGGCCGCTGCAGGCTTCCTCGCT
CACTGACTCGCTGCGCTCGGTCGTTCGGCTGCGGCGAGCGGTATCAGCTCACTCAAAGGCGGTAATCTCG
AGTCCCGTCAAGTCAGCGTAATGCTCTGCCAGTGTTACAACCAATTAACCAATTCTGATTAGAAAAACTC
ATCGAGCATCAAATGAAACTGCAATTTATTCATATCAGGATTATCGATACCATATTTTTGAAAAAGCCGT
TTCTGTAATGAAGGAGAAAACTCACCGAGGCAGTTCCATAGGATGGCAAGATCCTGGTATCGGTCTGCGA
TTCCGACTCGTCCAACATCAATACAACCTATTAATTTCCCCTCGTCAAAAATAAGGTTATCAAGTGAGAA
ATCACCATGAGTGACGACTGAATCCGGTGAGAATGGCAAAAGCTTATGCATTTCTTTCCAGACTTGTTCA
ACAGGCCAGCCATTACGCTCGTCATCAAAATCACTCGCATCAACCAAACCGTTATTCATTCGTGATTGCG
CCTGAGCGAGACGAAATACGCGATCGCTGTTAAAAGGACAATTACAAACAGGAATCGAATGCAACCGGCG
CAGGAACACTGCCAGCGCATCAACAATATTTTCACCTGAATCAGGATATTCTTCTAATACCTGGAATGCT
GTTTTCCCGGGGATCGCAGTGGTGAGTAACCATGCATCATCAGGAGTACGGATAAAATGCTTGATGGTCG
GAAGAGGCATAAATTCCGTCAGCCAGTTTAGTCTGACCATCTCATCTGTAACATCATTGGCAACGCTACC
TTTGCCATGTTTCAGAAACAACTCTGGCGCATCGGGCTTCCCATACAATCGATAGATTGTCGCACCTGAT
TGCCCGACATTATCGCGAGCCCATTTATACCCATATAAATCAGCATCCATGTTGGAATTTAATCGCGGCC
TGGAGCAAGACGTTTCCCGTTGAATATGGCTCATAACACCCCTTGTATTACTGTTTATGTAAGCAGACAG
TTTTATTGTTCATGATGATATATTTTTATCTTGTGCAATGTAACATCAGAGATTTTGAGACACAACGTGG
CTTTGTTGAATAAATCGAACTTTTGCTGAGTTGAAGGATCAGATCACGCATCTTCCCGACAACGCAGACC
GTTCCGTGGCAAAGCAAAAGTTCAAAATCACCAACTGGTCCACCTACAACAAAGCTCTCATCAACCGTGG
CTCCCTCACTTTCTGGCTGGATGATGGGGCGATTCAGGCCTGGTATGAGTCAGCAACACCTTCTTCACGA
GGCAGACCTCAGCGCTAGCGGAGTGTATACTGGCTTACTATGTTGGCACTGATGAGGGTGTCAGTGAAGT
GCTTCATGTGGCAGGAGAAAAAAGGCTGCACCGGTGCGTCAGCAGAATATGTGATACAGGATATATTCCG
CTTCCTCGCTCACTGACTCGCTACGCTCGGTCGTTCGACTGCGGCGAGCGGAAATGGCTTACGAACGGGG
CGGAGATTTCCTGGAAGATGCCAGGAAGATACTTAACAGGGAAGTGAGAGGGCCGCGGCAAAGCCGTTTT
TCCATAGGCTCCGCCCCCTGACAAGCATCACGAAATCTGACGCTCAAATCAGTGGTGGCGAAACCCGACA
GGACTATAAAGATACCAGGCGTTTCCCCCTGGCGGCTCCCTCGTGCGCTCTCCTGTTCCTGCCTTTCGGT
TTACCGGTGTCATTCCGCTGTTATGGCCGCGTTTGTCTCATTCCACGCCTGACACTCAGTTCCGGGTAGG
CAGTTCGCTCCAAGCTGGACTGTATGCACGAACCCCCCGTTCAGTCCGACCGCTGCGCCTTATCCGGTAA
CTATCGTCTTGAGTCCAACCCGGAAAGACATGCAAAAGCACCACTGGCAGCAGCCACTGGTAATTGATTT
AGAGGAGTTAGTCTTGAAGTCATGCGCCGGTTAAGGCTAAACTGAAAGGACAAGTTTTGGTGACTGCGCT
CCTCCAAGCCAGTTACCTCGGTTCAAAGAGTTGGTAGCTCAGAGAACCTTCAAAAAACCGCCCTGCAAGG
CGGTTTTTTCGTTTTCAGAGCAAGAGATTACGCGCAGACCAAAACGATCTCAAGAAGATCATCTTATTAA
GGGGTCTGACGCTCAGTGGAACGAAAACTCACGTTAAGGGATTTTGGTCATGAGATTATCAAAAAGGATC
TTCACCTAGATCCTTTTAAATTAAAAATGAAGTTTTAAATCAATCTAAAGTATATATGAGTAAACTTGGT
CTGACAGTTACCAATGCTTAATCAGTGAGGCACCTATCTCAGCGATCTGTCTATTTCGTTCATCCATAGT
TGCCTGACTCCCCGTCGTGTAGATAACTACGATACGGGAGGGCTTACCATCTGGCCCCAGTGCTGCAATG
ATACCGCGAGACCCACGCTCACCGGCTCCAGATTTATCAGCAATAAACCAGCCAGCCGGAAGGGCCGAGC
GCAGAAGTGGTCCTGCAACTTTATCCGCCTCCATCCAGTCTATTCCATGGTGCCACCTGACGTCTAAGAA
ACCATTATTATCATGACATTAACCTATAAAAATAGGCGTATCACGAGGCAGAATTTCAGATAAAAAAAAT
CCTTAGCTTTCGCTAAGGATGATTTCTG
